Addgene plasmid #174654: pBE44
Purpose: (Empty Backbone) CAPTURE method 15A origin of replication receiver plasmid
Depositing lab: Huimin Zhao. Depositing organization: University of Illinois at Urbana-Champaign. Publication: Cas12a-assisted precise targeted cloning using in vivo Cre-lox recombination. Enghiad B, Huang C, Guo F, Jiang G, Wang B, Tabatabaei SK, Martin TA, Zhao H. Nat Commun. 2021 Feb 19;12(1):1171. doi: 10.1038/s41467-021-21275-4. PubMed 33608525.
Backbone
  Vector backbone: The plasmid is built using multiple fragments
  Vector type: Synthetic Biology
Growth in bacteria
  Bacterial resistance: Ampicillin, 100 μg/mL
  Growth temperature: 37°C
  Growth strain: DH5alpha
  Copy number: Low Copy
Gene/Insert
  Gene/Insert name: None
Terms and licenses: Academic/Nonprofit Terms; Industry Terms: Not Available to Industry
How to cite: pBE44 was a gift from Huimin Zhao (Addgene plasmid # 174654 ; http://n2t.net/addgene:174654 ; RRID:Addgene_174654)
