[The description below was written by a language model from this plasmid's Addgene catalogue record and pLannotate feature annotations shown in this document.]
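Description:
pBE44 is a small (about 2.2 kb) empty-backbone receiver plasmid for the CAPTURE method, a cloning approach that combines Cas12a digestion with in vivo Cre-lox recombination. It is catalogued as a synthetic biology vector assembled from multiple fragments rather than derived from a single named backbone, and it carries no insert. It is maintained in E. coli through a p15A origin of replication. The repository lists it as low copy, and p15A is compatible with ColE1-type plasmids in the same cell. Selection is by ampicillin, provided by a β-lactamase (AmpR) coding sequence driven by its native bla promoter.

Apart from the origin and marker, the key functional element is a single loxP site located just upstream of the AmpR promoter. Cre recombinase acts at loxP sites, and the associated publication title indicates that Cre-lox recombination in vivo is used in the cloning step. The record does not spell out exactly how this receiver is joined to target DNA or how it pairs with other components of the system. The annotation also reports several very short partial matches (RSF origin, bom, IS1 and lacI fragments) clustered upstream of loxP. These are too small to be functional and probably reflect junction or leftover sequences from the source fragments. No promoter for a cargo gene, reporter or tag is annotated, consistent with its role as a minimal p15A-based vector for receiving cloned DNA fragments.
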