Features (pLannotate 1.2.2; 8 found; start..end, strand, type, name):
     26..81      +  rep_origin     RSF ori (fragment): Plasmids containing the RSF 1030 origin of replication can be propagated in E. coli cells that contain additional plasmids with compatible origins.
    180..206     -  misc_feature   bom (fragment): basis of mobility region from pBR322
    200..256     -  mobile_element IS1 (fragment): prokaryotic transposable element IS1
    255..334     +  CDS            lacI (fragment): lac repressor; lacI; The lac repressor binds to the lac operator to inhibit transcription in E. coli. This inhibition can be relieved by adding lactose or isopropyl-β-D-thiogalactopyranoside (IPTG).
    347..380     -  protein_bind   loxP: Cre-mediated recombination occurs in the 8-bp core sequence (GCATACAT). Cre recombinase
    403..507     +  promoter       AmpR promoter: bla
    508..1368    +  CDS            AmpR: β-lactamase; bla; confers resistance to ampicillin, carbenicillin, and related antibiotics
   1639..2184    +  rep_origin     p15A ori: Plasmids containing the medium-copy-number p15A origin of replication can be propagated in E. coli cells that contain a second plasmid with the ColE1 origin.
>Addgene plasmid #174654 | pBE44 | addgene full sequence | sequence record 344534 | Addgene NGS Result
TCTCCGCCCCGTTCGTAAGCCATTTCCGCTCGCCGCAGTCGAACGACCGAGCGTAGCGAGTCAGTGAGCG
AGGAAGCGGAATATATCCTGTATCACATATTCTGCTGACGCACCGGTGCAGCCTTTTTTCTCCTGCCACA
TGAAGCACTTCACTGACACCCTCATCAGTGCCAACATAGTAAGCCAGTATACACTCCGCTAGCGCTGATG
TCCGGCGGTGCTTTTGCCGTTACGCACCACCCCGTCAGTAGCTGAAACCGCCTCTCCCCGCGCGTTGGCC
GATTCATTAATGCAGCTGGCACGACAGGTTTCCCGACTGGAAAGCGGGCAGTGAGCGCAACGCAATATAA
CTTCGTATAATGTATGCTATACGAAGTTATTGGCACTTTTCGGGGAAATGTGCGCGGAACCCCTATTTGT
TTATTTTTCTAAATACATTCAAATATGTATCCGCTCATGAGACAATAACCCTGATAAATGCTTCAATAAT
ATTGAAAAAGGAAGAGTATGAGTATTCAACATTTCCGTGTCGCCCTTATTCCCTTTTTTGCGGCATTTTG
CCTTCCTGTTTTTGCTCACCCAGAAACGCTGGTGAAAGTAAAAGATGCTGAAGATCAGTTGGGTGCACGA
GTGGGTTACATCGAACTGGATCTCAACAGCGGTAAGATCCTTGAGAGTTTTCGCCCCGAAGAACGTTTTC
CAATGATGAGCACTTTTAAAGTTCTGCTATGTGGCGCGGTATTATCCCGTATTGACGCCGGGCAAGAGCA
ACTCGGTCGCCGCATACACTATTCTCAGAATGACTTGGTTGAGTACTCACCAGTCACAGAAAAGCATCTT
ACGGATGGCATGACAGTAAGAGAATTATGCAGTGCTGCCATAACCATGAGTGATAACACTGCGGCCAACT
TACTTCTGACAACGATCGGAGGACCGAAGGAGCTAACCGCTTTTTTGCACAACATGGGGGATCATGTAAC
TCGCCTTGATCGTTGGGAACCGGAGCTGAATGAAGCCATACCAAACGACGAGCGTGACACCACGATGCCT
GTAGCAATGGCAACAACGTTGCGCAAACTATTAACTGGCGAACTACTTACTCTAGCTTCCCGGCAACAAT
TAATAGACTGGATGGAGGCGGATAAAGTTGCAGGACCACTTCTGCGCTCGGCCCTTCCGGCTGGCTGGTT
TATTGCTGATAAATCTGGAGCCGGTGAGCGTGGGTCTCGCGGTATCATTGCAGCACTGGGGCCAGATGGT
AAGCCCTCCCGTATCGTAGTTATCTACACGACGGGGAGTCAGGCAACTATGGATGAACGAAATAGACAGA
TCGCTGAGATAGGTGCCTCACTGATTAAGCATTGGTAACTGTCAGACCAAGTTTACTCATATATACTTTA
GATTGATTTAAAACTTCATTTTTAATTTAAAAGGATCTAGGTGAAGATCCTTTTTGATAATCTCATGACC
AAAATCCCTTAACGTGAGTTTTCGTTCCACTGAGCGTCAGACCCCGTAGAAAAGATCAAAGGATCTTCAC
AACTTATATCGTATGGGGCTGACTTCAGGTGCTACATTTGAAGAGATAAATTGCACTGAAATCTAGAAAT
ATTTTATCTGATTAATAAGATGATCTTCTTGAGATCGTTTTGGTCTGCGCGTAATCTCTTGCTCTGAAAA
CGAAAAAACCGCCTTGCAGGGCGGTTTTTCGAAGGTTCTCTGAGCTACCAACTCTTTGAACCGAGGTAAC
TGGCTTGGAGGAGCGCAGTCACCAAAACTTGTCCTTTCAGTTTAGCCTTAACCGGCGCATGACTTCAAGA
CTAACTCCTCTAAATCAATTACCAGTGGCTGCTGCCAGTGGTGCTTTTGCATGTCTTTCCGGGTTGGACT
CAAGACGATAGTTACCGGATAAGGCGCAGCGGTCGGACTGAACGGGGGGTTCGTGCATACAGTCCAGCTT
GGAGCGAACTGCCTACCCGGAACTGAGTGTCAGGCGTGGAATGAGACAAACGCGGCCATAACAGCGGAAT
GACACCGGTAAACCGAAAGGCAGGAACAGGAGAGCGCACGAGGGAGCCGCCAGGGGGAAACGCCTGGTAT
CTTTATAGTCCTGTCGGGTTTCGCCACCACTGATTTGAGCGTCAGATTTCGTGATGCTTGTCAGGGGGGC
GGAGCCTATGGAAAAACGGCTTTGCCGCGGCCCTCTCACTTCCCTGTTAAGTATCTTCCTGGCATCTTCC
AGGAAA
